>Addgene plasmid #11698 | V956 pLPS-3'ECFP - Acceptor | depositor full sequence | sequence record 7030 | Author sequence
TAGTTATTAATAGTAATCAATTACGGGGTCATTAGTTCATAGCCCATATATGGAGTTCCGCGTTACATAA
CTTACGGTAAATGGCCCGCCTGGCTGACCGCCCAACGACCCCCGCCCATTGACGTCAATAATGACGTATG
TTCCCATAGTAACGCCAATAGGGACTTTCCATTGACGTCAATGGGTGGAGTATTTACGGTAAACTGCCCA
CTTGGCAGTACATCAAGTGTATCATATGCCAAGTACGCCCCCTATTGACGTCAATGACGGTAAATGGCCC
GCCTGGCATTATGCCCAGTACATGACCTTATGGGACTTTCCTACTTGGCAGTACATCTACGTATTAGTCA
TCGCTATTACCATGGTGATGCGGTTTTGGCAGTACATCAATGGGCGTGGATAGCGGTTTGACTCACGGGG
ATTTCCAAGTCTCCACCCCATTGACGTCAATGGGAGTTTGTTTTGGCACCAAAATCAACGGGACTTTCCA
AAATGTCGTAACAACTCCGCCCCATTGACGCAAATGGGCGGTAGGCGTGTACGGTGGGAGGTCTATATAA
GCAGAGCTGGTTTAGTGAACCGTCAGATCCGCTAGCATAACTTCGTATAGCATACATTATACGAAGTTAT
AGATCCAATATTATTGAAGCATTTATCAGGGTTATTGTCTCATGAGCGGATACATATTTGAATGTATTTA
GAAAAATAAACAAATAGGGGTTCCGCGCACATTTCCCCGAAAAGTGCCACCTGACGTGGATCTCGAGCTC
AAGCTTCGAATTCAGGGTTTCCTTGACAATATCATACTTATCCTGTCCCTTTTTTTTCCACAGCTACCGG
TGAGCAAGGGCGAGGAGCTGTTCACCGGGGTGGTGCCCATCCTGGTCGAGCTGGACGGCGACGTAAACGG
CCACAAGTTCAGCGTGTCCGGCGAGGGCGAGGGCGATGCCACCTACGGCAAGCTGACCCTGAAGTTCATC
TGCACCACCGGCAAGCTGCCCGTGCCCTGGCCCACCCTCGTGACCACCCTGACCTGGGGCGTGCAGTGCT
TCAGCCGCTACCCCGACCACATGAAGCAGCACGACTTCTTCAAGTCCGCCATGCCCGAAGGCTACGTCCA
GGAGCGCACCATCTTCTTCAAGGACGACGGCAACTACAAGACCCGCGCCGAGGTGAAGTTCGAGGGCGAC
ACCCTGGTGAACCGCATCGAGCTGAAGGGCATCGACTTCAAGGAGGACGGCAACATCCTGGGGCACAAGC
TGGAGTACAACTACATCAGCCACAACGTCTATATCACCGCCGACAAGCAGAAGAACGGCATCAAGGCCAA
CTTCAAGATCCGCCACAACATCGAGGACGGCAGCGTGCAGCTCGCCGACCACTACCAGCAGAACACCCCC
ATCGGCGACGGCCCCGTGCTGCTGCCCGACAACCACTACCTGAGCACCCAGTCCGCCCTGAGCAAAGACC
CCAACGAGAAGCGCGATCACATGGTCCTGCTGGAGTTCGTGACCGCCGCCGGGATCACTCTCGGCGTAGA
CGAGCTGTACAAGTAATCTAGATCATAATCAGCCATACCACATTTGTAGAGGTTTTACTTGCTTTAAAAA
ACCTCCCACACCTCCCCCTGAACCTGAAACATAAAATGAATGCAATTGTTGTTGTTAACTTGTTTATTGC
AGCTTATAATGGTTACAAATAAAGCAATAGCATCACAAATTTCACAAATAAAGCATTTTTTTCACTGCAT
TCTAGTTGTGGTTTGTCCAAACTCATCAATGTATCTTAAGGCGTAAATTGTAAGCGTTAATATTTTGTTA
AAATTCGCGTTAAATTTTTGTTAAATCAGCTCATTTTTTAACCAATAGGCCGAAATCGGCAAAATCCCTT
ATAAATCAAAAGAATAGACCGAGATAGGGT
[37 nt withheld, positions 1921-1957]
AAAGAACGTGGACTCCAACGTCAAAGG
[49 nt withheld, positions 1985-2033]
T
[91 nt withheld, positions 2035-2125]
G
[124 nt withheld, positions 2127-2250]
CAGGTGGCACTTTTCGGGGAAATGTGCGCGGAACCCCTATTTGTTTATTTTTCTAAATACATTCAAATAT
GTATCCGCTCATGAGACAATAACCCTGATAAATGCTTCAATAATATTGAAAAAGGAAGAGTCCTGAGGCG
GAAAGAACCAGCTGTGGAATGTGTGTCAGTTAGGGTGTGGAAAGTCCCCAGGCTCCCCAGCAGGCAGAAG
TATGCAAAGCATGCATCTCAATTAGTCAGCAACCAGGTGTGGAAAGTCCCCAGGCTCCCCAGCAGGCAGA
AGTATGCAAAGCATGCATCTCAATTAGTCAGCAACCATAGTCCCGCCCCTAACTCCGCCCATCCCGCCCC
TAACTCCGCCCAGTTCCGCCCATTCTCCGCCCCATGGCTGACTAATTTTTTTTATTTATGCAGAGGCCGA
GGCCGCCTCGGCCTCTGAGCTATTCCAGAAGTAGTGAGGAGGCTTTTTTGGAGGCCTAGGCTTTTGCAAA
GATCGATCAAGAGACAGGATGAGGATCGTTTCGCATGATTGAACAAGATGGATTGCACGCAGGTTCTCCG
GCCGCTTGGGTGGAGAGGCTATTCGGCTATGACTGGGCACAACAGACAATCGGCTGCTCTGATGCCGCCG
TGTTCCGGCTGTCAGCGCAGGGGCGCCCGGTTCTTTTTGTCAAGACCGACCTGTCCGGTGCCCTGAATGA
ACTGCAAGACGAGGCAGCGCGGCTATCGTGGCTGGCCACGACGGGCGTTCCTTGCGCAGCTGTGCTCGAC
GTTGTCACTGAAGCGGGAAGGGACTGGCTGCTATTGGGCGAAGTGCCGGGGCAGGATCTCCTGTCATCTC
ACCTTGCTCCTGCCGAGAAAGTATCCATCATGGCTGATGCAATGCGGCGGCTGCATACGCTTGATCCGGC
TACCTGCCCATTCGACCACCAAGCGAAACATCGCATCGAGCGAGCACGTACTCGGATGGAAGCCGGTCTT
GTCGATCAGGATGATCTGGACGAAGAGCATCAGGGGCTCGCGCCAGCCGAACTGTTCGCCAGGCTCAAGG
CGAGCATGCCCGACGGCGAGGATCTCGTCGTGACCCATGGCGATGCCTGCTTGCCGAATATCATGGTGGA
AAATGGCCGCTTTTCTGGATTCATCGACTGTGGCCGGCTGGGTGTGGCGGACCGCTATCAGGACATAGCG
TTGGCTACCCGTGATATTGCTGAAGAGCTTGGCGGCGAATGGGCTGACCGCTTCCTCGTGCTTTACGGTA
TCGCCGCTCCCGATTCGCAGCGCATCGCCTTCTATCGCCTTCTTGACGAGTTCTTCTGAGCGGGACTCTG
GGGTTCGAAATGACCGACCAAGCGACGCCCAACCTGCCATCACGAGATTTCGATTCCACCGCCGCCTTCT
ATGAAAGGTTGGGCTTCGGAATCGTTTTCCGGGACGCCGGCTGGATGATCCTCCAGCGCGGGGATCTCAT
GCTGGAGTTCTTCGCCCACCCTAGGGGGAGGCTAACTGAAACACGGAAGGAGACAATACCGGAAGGAACC
CGCGCTATGACGGCAATAAAAAGACAGAATAAAACGCACGGTGTTGGGTCGTTTGTTCATAAACGCGGGG
TTCGGTCCCAGGGCTGGCACTCTGTCGATACCCCACCGAGACCCCATTGGGGCCAATACGCCCGCGTTTC
TTCCTTTTCCCCACCCCACCCCCCAAGTTCGGGTGAAGGCCCAGGGCTCGCAGCCAACGTCGGGGCGGCA
GGCCCTGCCATAGCCTCAGGTTACTCATATATACTTTAGATTGATTTAAAACTTCATTTTTAATTTAAAA
GGATCTAGGTGAAGATCCTTTTTGATAATCTCATGACCAAAATCCCTTAACGTGAGTTTTCGTTCCACTG
AGCGTCAGACCCCGTAGAAAAGATCAAAGGATCTTCTTGAGATCCTTTTTTTCTGCGCGTAATCTGCTGC
TTGCAAACAAAAAAACCACCGCTACCAGCGGTGGTTTGTTTGCCGGATCAAGAGCTACCAACTCTTTTTC
CGAAGGTAACTGGCTTCAGCAGAGCGCAGATACCAAATACTGTCCTTCTAGTGTAGCCGTAGTTAGGCCA
CCACTTCAAGAACTCTGTAGCACCGCCTACATACCTCGCTCTGCTAATCCTGTTACCAGTGGCTGCTGCC
AGTGGCGATAAGTCGTGTCTTACCGGGTTGGACTCAAGACGATAGTTACCGGATAAGGCGCAGCGGTCGG
GCTGAACGGGGGGTTCGTGCACACAGCCCAGCTTGGAGCGAACGACCTACACCGAACTGAGATACCTACA
GCGTGAGCTATGAGAAAGCGCCACGCTTCCCGAAGGGAGAAAGGCGGACAGGTATCCGGTAAGCGGCAGG
GTCGGAACAGGAGAGCGCACGAGGGAGCTTCCAGGGGGAAACGCCTGGTATCTTTATAGTCCTGTCGGGT
TTCGCCACCTCTGACTTGAGCGTCGATTTTTGTGATGCTCGTCAGGGGGGCGGAGCCTATGGAAAAACGC
CAGCAACGCGGCCTTTTTACGGTTCCTGGCCTTTTGCTGGCCTTTTGCTCACATGTTCTTTCCTGCGTTA
TCCCCTGATTCTGTGGATAACCGTATTACCGCCATGCAT
Features (pLannotate 1.2.2; 16 found; start..end, strand, type, name):
     61..364     +  enhancer       CMV enhancer: human cytomegalovirus immediate early enhancer
    365..568     +  promoter       CMV promoter: human cytomegalovirus (CMV) immediate early promoter
    597..630     +  protein_bind   loxP: Cre-mediated recombination occurs in the 8-bp core sequence (GCATACAT). Cre recombinase
    636..727     -  promoter       AmpR promoter (fragment): bla
    759..783     +  misc_feature   MCS (fragment): multiple cloning site
    839..1556    +  CDS            ECFP (fragment): enhanced CFP mammalian codon-optimized
   1561..1644    +  CDS            large T antigen (fragment): large T antigen from SV40 (simian virus 40)
   1667..1788    +  polyA_signal   SV40 poly(A) signal: SV40 polyadenylation signal
   1822..2250    -  rep_origin     f1 ori (sequence partly withheld): f1 bacteriophage origin of replication; arrow indicates direction of (+) strand synthesis
   2277..2381    +  promoter       AmpR promoter: bla
   2383..2740    +  promoter       SV40 promoter: SV40 enhancer and early promoter
   2775..3569    +  CDS            NeoR/KanR: aminoglycoside phosphotransferase from Tn5; aph(3')-II (or nptII); confers resistance to neomycin, kanamycin, and G418 (Geneticin®)
   3590..3742    +  CDS            ble (fragment): BLE_KLEPN - Experimental evidence at protein level: Swiss-Prot protein existence level 1. Binding protein with a strong affinity to the bleomycin family of antibiotics. Binds to CL990; an antimitotic-antibiotic compound. From Klebsiella pneumoniae.
   3801..3848    +  polyA_signal   HSV TK poly(A) signal: herpes simplex virus thymidine kinase polyadenylation signal (Cole and Stacy, 1985)
   3939..3955    -  polyA_signal   bGH poly(A) signal (fragment): bovine growth hormone polyadenylation signal
   4177..4765    +  rep_origin     ori: high-copy-number ColE1/pMB1/pBR322/pUC origin of replication
