[The description below was written by a language model from this plasmid's Addgene catalogue record and pLannotate feature annotations shown in this document.]
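Description:
V956 pLPS-3'ECFP - Acceptor is a 4,879 bp empty mammalian expression backbone that serves as an acceptor vector in the Creator Splice system, a modified version of the Creator Cre/lox cloning platform in which splice sites were added to improve expression of tagged proteins. It carries no insert. A gene of interest is instead transferred into it from a compatible donor plasmid by Cre-mediated recombination at the single loxP site. The plasmid replicates at high copy in E. coli from a ColE1/pUC-type origin and also contains an f1 origin for single-stranded DNA production. Selection relies on one NeoR/KanR (Tn5 aminoglycoside phosphotransferase) gene placed behind tandem bacterial (bla) and SV40 early promoters and followed by an HSV TK polyadenylation signal, so it gives kanamycin resistance in bacteria and G418 resistance in mammalian cells.

The expression unit begins with the human CMV immediate-early enhancer and promoter, followed directly by loxP. Just downstream is a short reverse-oriented fragment of the bla promoter, which in Creator-type acceptors is generally positioned to drive a donor-borne selection marker after recombination, although the record does not spell this out. A remnant multiple cloning site, the ECFP coding sequence and an SV40 poly(A) signal follow. The depositor notes the backbone modification as "Splice for 3' Tags", indicating that splice signals are meant to join the recombined open reading frame to ECFP and remove intervening sequence, yielding a C-terminal ECFP fusion; these splice elements are not individually annotated in the feature table. The short large T antigen, ble and bGH poly(A) matches are fragmentary hits, probably residual backbone sequence. The vector is suited to generating cyan fluorescent fusion proteins for localisation and proteomics studies in mammalian cells.
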