Addgene plasmid #11698: V956 pLPS-3'ECFP - Acceptor
Purpose: (Empty Backbone)
Depositing lab: Tony Pawson. Depositing organization: Sinai Health System. Publication: Modification of the Creator recombination system for proteomics applications--improved expression by addition of splice sites. Colwill K, Wells CD, Elder K, Goudreault M, Hersi K, Kulkarni S, Hardy WR, Pawson T, Morin GB. BMC Biotechnol. 2006 Mar 6;6:13. doi: 10.1186/1472-6750-6-13. PubMed 16519801.
Backbone
  Vector backbone: NA
  Backbone size (bp): 4879
  Modifications to backbone: Splice for 3' Tags
  Vector type: Mammalian Expression, Cre/Lox ; Acceptor vector
Growth in bacteria
  Bacterial resistance: Kanamycin, 50 μg/mL
  Growth temperature: 37°C
  Growth strain: DH5alpha
  Copy number: High Copy
Gene/Insert
  Gene/Insert name: None
  Tag / fusion protein: ECFP (C terminal on backbone)
  Cloning method: Restriction Enzyme
  Sequencing primers: 5′ CMV-F
Terms and licenses: Academic/Nonprofit Terms; Industry Terms: Not Available to Industry
Depositor comments: Acceptor vector for the Creator Splice system.
How to cite: V956 pLPS-3'ECFP - Acceptor was a gift from Tony Pawson (Addgene plasmid # 11698 ; http://n2t.net/addgene:11698 ; RRID:Addgene_11698)
