>Addgene plasmid #11698 | V956 pLPS-3'ECFP - Acceptor | addgene partial sequence | sequence record 18381 | CMV-F 5'-CGCAAATGGGCGGTAGGCGTG-3'
TCAGATCCGCTAGCATAACTTCGTATAGCATACATTATACGAAGTTATAGATCCAATATTATTGAAGCAT
TTATCAGGGTTATTGTCTCATGAGCGGATACATATTTGAATGTATTTAGAAAAATAAACAAATAGGGGTT
CCGCGCACATTTCCCCGAAAAGTGCCACCTGACGTGGATCTCGAGCTCAAGCTTCGAATTCAGGGTTTCC
TTGACAATATCATACTTATCCTGTCCCTTTTTTTTCCACAGCTACCGGTGAGCAAGGGCGAGGAGCTGTT
CACCGGGGTGGTGCCCATCCTGGTCGAGCTGGACGGCGACGTAAACGGCCACAAGTTCAGCGTGTCCGGC
GAGGGCGAGGGCGATGCCACCTACGGCAAGCTGACCCTGAAGTTCATCTGCACCACCGGCAAGCTGCCCG
TGCCCTGGCCCACCCTCGTGACCACCCTGACCTGGGGCGTGCAGTGCTTCAGCCGCTACCCCGACCACAT
GAAGCAGCACGACTTCTTCAAGTCCGCCATGCCCGAAGGCTACGTCCAGGAGCGCACCATCTTCTTCAAG
GACGACGGCAACTACAAGACCCGCGCCGAGGTGAAGTTCGAGGGCGACACCCTGGTGAACCGCATCGAGC
TGAAGGGCATCGACTTCAAGGAGGACGGCAACATCCTGGGGCACAAGCTGGAGTACAACTACATCAGCCA
CAACGTCTATATCACCGCCGACAAGCAGAAGAACGGCATCAAGGCCAACTTCAAGATCCGCCACAACATC
GAGGACGGCAGCGTGCAGCTCGCCGACCACTACCAGCAGAACACCCCCATCGGCGACGGCCCCGTGCTGC
TGCCCGACAACCACTACCTGAGCACCCAGTCCGCCCTGAGCAAAGACCCCAACGAGAAGCGCGATCACAT
GGTCCTGCTGGAGTTCGTGACCGCCGCCGGGATCACTCTCGGCGTAGACGAGCTGTACAAGTAATCTAGA
TCATAATCAGCCATACCACATTTGTAGAGGTTTTACTTGCTTTAAAAACCTCCCACACCTCCCCCTGAAC
C
